Addgene plasmid #23495: pDONR223-PRKACA
Depositing lab: William Hahn & David Root. Depositing organization: Dana-Farber Cancer Institute. Publication: COT drives resistance to RAF inhibition through MAP kinase pathway reactivation. Johannessen CM, Boehm JS, Kim SY, Thomas SR, Wardwell L, Johnson LA, Emery CM, Stransky N, Cogdill AP, Barretina J, Caponigro G, Hieronymus H, Murray RR, Salehi-Ashtiani K, Hill DE, Vidal M, Zhao JJ, Yang X, Alkan O, Kim S, Harris JL, Wilson CJ, Myer VE, Finan PM, Root DE, Roberts TM, Golub T, Flaherty KT, Dummer R, Weber BL, Sellers WR, Schlegel R, Wargo JA, Hahn WC, Garraway LA. Nature. 2010 Dec 16;468(7326):968-72. doi: 10.1038/nature09627 PubMed 21107320.
Backbone
  Vector backbone: pDONR223
  Backbone manufacturer: Invitrogen
  Backbone size w/o insert (bp): 5005
  Vector type: Gateway Donor vector
Growth in bacteria
  Bacterial resistance: Spectinomycin, 50 μg/mL
  Growth temperature: 37°C
  Growth strain: DH5alpha
  Copy number: High Copy
Gene/Insert
  Gene/Insert name: PRKACA (alt name: protein kinase, cAMP-dependent, catalytic, alpha)
  Species: H. sapiens (human)
  Insert size (bp): 1056
  Entrez Gene: PRKACA (a.k.a. CAFD1, PKACA, PPNAD4)
  Cloning method: Gateway Cloning
  Sequencing primers: 5′ M13pUC-fwd; 3′ M13rev
Terms and licenses: Academic/Nonprofit Terms; Industry Terms: Not Available to Industry
Depositor comments: The ORF has no Stop codon. This design enables easy recombination into a destination vector to add an epitope tag of choice and Stop codon to the ORF. Do NOT use this plasmid directly for transfections. A set of 4 custom lentiviral vectors is available ( pLX301 (http://www.addgene.org/25895/) , pLX302 (http://www.addgene.org/25896/) , pLX303 (http://www.addgene.org/25897/) , pLX304 (http://www.addgene.org/25890/) ) to be used to express these ORFs in mammalian cells. These plasmids are not included in the kit and must be ordered separately.
How to cite: pDONR223-PRKACA was a gift from William Hahn & David Root (Addgene plasmid # 23495 ; http://n2t.net/addgene:23495 ; RRID:Addgene_23495)
