[The description below was written by a language model from this plasmid's Addgene catalogue record.]
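Description:
pDONR223-PRKACA is a Gateway entry clone built on the Invitrogen pDONR223 donor vector backbone (about 5 kb without insert). It carries the human PRKACA open reading frame, which encodes the alpha catalytic subunit of cAMP-dependent protein kinase (PKA). The plasmid is maintained at high copy in standard E. coli cloning strains such as DH5alpha and is selected with spectinomycin. No feature table is supplied with the record, so the origin of replication and the precise recombination sites are not itemised. As a product of Gateway cloning into a donor vector, the roughly 1.06 kb insert would be expected to sit between attL-type sites that allow LR recombination into destination vectors. M13 forward and reverse primer sites flank the insert for sequence verification.

The ORF is supplied without a stop codon. This "open" configuration lets it be recombined in frame into a destination vector that contributes a C-terminal epitope tag of choice and the terminating codon. The plasmid is a shuttle and storage clone rather than an expression construct. The record names no promoter driving the insert in mammalian cells, and the depositors state explicitly that it should not be used directly for transfection. They point instead to a companion set of lentiviral destination vectors (the pLX301 to pLX304 series) for expressing the ORF in mammalian cells. The clone belongs to a kinase ORF collection, and the associated study examined resistance to RAF inhibition through reactivation of the MAP kinase pathway. This fits its use as a source clone for gain-of-function expression experiments with PRKACA.
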