>Addgene plasmid #23495 | pDONR223-PRKACA | depositor partial sequence | sequence record 10830 | Author sequence
ATGGGCAACGCCGCCGCCGCCAAGAAGGGCAGCGAGCAGGAGAGCGTGAAAGAATTCTTAGCCAAAGCCA
AAGAAGATTTTCTTAAAAAATGGGAAAGTCCCGCTCAGAACACAGCCCACTTGGATCAGTTTGAACGAAT
CAAGACCCTCGGCACGGGCTCCTTCGGGCGGGTGATGCTGGTGAAACACAAGGAGACCGGGAACCACTAT
GCCATGAAGATCCTCGACAAACAGAAGGTGGTGAAACTGAAACAGATCGAACACACCCTGAATGAAAAGC
GCATCCTGCAAGCTGTCAACTTTCCGTTCCTCGTCAAACTCGAGTTCTCCTTCAAGGACAACTCAAACTT
ATACATGGTCATGGAGTACGTGCCCGGCGGGGAGATGTTCTCACACCTACGGCGGATCGGAAGGTTCAGT
GAGCCCCATGCCCGTTTCTACGCGGCCCAGATCGTCCTGACCTTTGAGTATCTGCACTCGCTGGATCTCA
TCTACAGGGACCTGAAGCCGGAGAATCTGCTCATTGACCAGCAGGGCTACATTCAGGTGACAGACTTCGG
TTTCGCCAAGCGCGTGAAGGGCCGCACTTGGACCTTGTGCGGCACCCCTGAGTACCTGGCCCCTGAGATT
ATCCTGAGCAAAGGCTACAACAAGGCCGTGGACTGGTGGGCCCTGGGGGTTCTTATCTATGAAATGGCCG
CTGGCTACCCGCCCTTCTTCGCAGACCAGCCCATCCAGATCTATGAGAAGATCGTCTCTGGGAAGGTGCG
CTTCCCTTCCCACTTCAGCTCTGACTTGAAGGACCTGCTGCGGAACCTCCTGCAGGTAGATCTCACCAAG
CGCTTTGGGAACCTCAAGAATGGGGTCAACGATATCAAGAACCACAAGTGGTTTGCCACAACTGACTGGA
TTGCCATCTACCAGAGGAAGGTGGAAGCTCCCTTCATACCAAAGTTTAAAGGCCCTGGGGATACGAGTAA
CTTTGACGACTATGAGGAAGAAGAAATCCGGGTCTCCATCAATGAGAAGTGTGGCAAGGAGTTTTCTGAG
TTTTTG
