>Addgene plasmid #23495 | pDONR223-PRKACA | addgene partial sequence | sequence record 29314 | 23495 with M13pUC-fwd
GCTCGGGCCCAATAATGATTTTATTTTGACTGATAGTGACCTGTTCGTTGCAACAAATTGATGAGCAATG
CTTTTTTATAATGCCAACTTTGTACAAAAAAGTTGGCACCATGGGCAACGCCGCCGCCGCCAAGAAGGGC
AGCGAGCAGGAGAGCGTGAAAGAATTCTTAGCCAAAGCCAAAGAAGATTTTCTTAAAAAATGGGAAAGTC
CCGCTCAGAACACAGCCCACTTGGATCAGTTTGAACGAATCAAGACCCTCGGCACGGGCTCCTTCGGGCG
GGTGATGCTGGTGAAACACAAGGAGACCGGGAACCACTATGCCATGAAGATCCTCGACAAACAGAAGGTG
GTGAAACTGAAACAGATCGAACACACCCTGAATGAAAAGCGCATCCTGCAAGCTGTCAACTTTCCGTTCC
TCGTCAAACTCGAGTTCTCCTTCAAGGACAACTCAAACTTATACATGGTCATGGAGTACGTGCCCGGCGG
GGAGATGTTCTCACACCTACGGCGGATCGGAAGGTTCAGTGAGCCCCATGCCCGTTTCTACGCGGCCCAG
ATCGTCCTGACCTTTGAGTATCTGCACTCGCTGGATCTCATCTACAGGGA
